>Addgene plasmid #110926 | KG#45 | depositor full sequence | sequence record 208593 | Full sequence
AAGCTTGCATGCCTGCAGGTCGACTCTAGAGGATCAAGAGCATTTGAATCAGAATATGGAGAACGGAGCA
TGAGCATTTTCGAAGTTTTTTAGATGCACTAGAACAAAGCGTGTTGGCTTCCTCTGAGCCCGCTTTCCTT
ATATACCCGCATTCTGCAGCCTTACAGAATGTTCTAGAAGGTCCTAGATGCATTCGTTTGAAAATACTCC
CGGTGGGTGCAAAGAGACGCAGACGGAAAATGTATCTGGGTCTCTTTATTGTGTACACTACTTTTCCATG
TACCGAATGTGAGTCGCCCTCCTTTTGCAACAAGCAGCTCGAATGTTCTAGAAAAAGGTGGAAAATAGTA
TAAATACCGTTGAAAATAAATACCGAACAACATTTGCTCTAATTGTGAAATTAGAAATCTTCAAACTATA
ATCATCTCACTGGATCCCCGGGATTGGCCAAAGGACCCAAAGGTATGTTTCGAATGATACTAACATAACA
TAGAACATTTTCAGGAGGACCCTTGGCTAGCGTCGACGGTACCGGTCAGATATCACTCGAGGAGCTCCCG
AGATCTTCAGCGCTCAGCATTCGTAGAATTGTAAGTTTAAACTTTCTCATACTAACTAACGCGCTCTATT
TAAATTTTCAGAATTCCAACTGAGCGCCGGTCGCTACCATTACCAACTTGTCTGGTGTCAAAAATAATAG
GGGCCGCTGTCATCAGAGTAAGTTTAAACTGAGTTCTACTAACTAACGAGTAATATTTAAATTTTCAGCA
TCTCGCGCCCGTGCCTCTGACTTCTAAGTCCAATTACTCTTCAACATCCCTACATGCTCTTTCTCCCTGT
GCTCCCACCCCCTATTTTTGTTATTATCAAAAAAACTTCTTCTTAATTTCTTTGTTTTTTAGCTTCTTTT
AAGTCACCTCTAACAATGAAATTGTGTAGATTCAAAAATAGAATTAATTCGTAATAAAAAGTCGAAAAAA
ATTGTGCTCCCTCCCCCCATTAATAATAATTCTATCCCAAAATCTACACAATGTTCTGTGTACACTTCTT
ATGTTTTTTTTACTTCTGATAAATTTTTTTTGAAACATCATAGAAAAAACCGCACACAAAATACCTTATC
ATATGTTACGTTTCAGTTTATGACCGCAATTTTTATTTCTTCGCACGTCTGGGCCTCTCATGACGTCAAA
TCATGCTCATCGTGAAAAAGTTTTGGAGTATTTTTGGAATTTTTCAATCAAGTGAAAGTTTATGAAATTA
ATTTTCCTGCTTTTGCTTTTTGGGGGTTTCCCCTATTGTTTGTCAAGAGTTTCGAGGACGGCGTTTTTCT
TGCTAAAATCACAAGTATTGATGAGCACGATGCAAGAAAGATCGGAAGAAGGTTTGGGTTTGAGGCTCAG
TGGAAGGTGAGTAGAAGTTGATAATTTGAAAGTGGAGTAGTGTCTATGGGGTTTTTGCCTTAAATGACAG
AATACATTCCCAATATACCAAACATAACTGTTTCCTACTAGTCGGCCGTACGGGCCCTTTCGTCTCGCGC
GTTTCGGTGATGACGGTGAAAACCTCTGACACATGCAGCTCCCGGAGACGGTCACAGCTTGTCTGTAAGC
GGATGCCGGGAGCAGACAAGCCCGTCAGGGCGCGTCAGCGGGTGTTGGCGGGTGTCGGGGCTGGCTTAAC
TATGCGGCATCAGAGCAGATTGTACTGAGAGTGCACCATATGCGGTGTGAAATACCGCACAGATGCGTAA
GGAGAAAATACCGCATCAGGCGGCCTTAAGGGCCTCGTGATACGCCTATTTTTATAGGTTAATGTCATGA
TAATAATGGTTTCTTAGACGTCAGGTGGCACTTTTCGGGGAAATGTGCGCGGAACCCCTATTTGTTTATT
TTTCTAAATACATTCAAATATGTATCCGCTCATGAGACAATAACCCTGATAAATGCTTCAATAATATTGA
AAAAGGAAGAGTATGAGTATTCAACATTTCCGTGTCGCCCTTATTCCCTTTTTTGCGGCATTTTGCCTTC
CTGTTTTTGCTCACCCAGAAACGCTGGTGAAAGTAAAAGATGCTGAAGATCAGTTGGGTGCACGAGTGGG
TTACATCGAACTGGATCTCAACAGCGGTAAGATCCTTGAGAGTTTTCGCCCCGAAGAACGTTTTCCAATG
ATGAGCACTTTTAAAGTTCTGCTATGTGGCGCGGTATTATCCCGTATTGACGCCGGGCAAGAGCAACTCG
GTCGCCGCATACACTATTCTCAGAATGACTTGGTTGAGTACTCACCAGTCACAGAAAAGCATCTTACGGA
TGGCATGACAGTAAGAGAATTATGCAGTGCTGCCATAACCATGAGTGATAACACTGCGGCCAACTTACTT
CTGACAACGATCGGAGGACCGAAGGAGCTAACCGCTTTTTTGCACAACATGGGGGATCATGTAACTCGCC
TTGATCGTTGGGAACCGGAGCTGAATGAAGCCATACCAAACGACGAGCGTGACACCACGATGCCTGTAGC
AATGGCAACAACGTTGCGCAAACTATTAACTGGCGAACTACTTACTCTAGCTTCCCGGCAACAATTAATA
GACTGGATGGAGGCGGATAAAGTTGCAGGACCACTTCTGCGCTCGGCCCTTCCGGCTGGCTGGTTTATTG
CTGATAAATCTGGAGCCGGTGAGCGTGGGTCTCGCGGTATCATTGCAGCACTGGGGCCAGATGGTAAGCC
CTCCCGTATCGTAGTTATCTACACGACGGGGAGTCAGGCAACTATGGATGAACGAAATAGACAGATCGCT
GAGATAGGTGCCTCACTGATTAAGCATTGGTAACTGTCAGACCAAGTTTACTCATATATACTTTAGATTG
ATTTAAAACTTCATTTTTAATTTAAAAGGATCTAGGTGAAGATCCTTTTTGATAATCTCATGACCAAAAT
CCCTTAACGTGAGTTTTCGTTCCACTGAGCGTCAGACCCCGTAGAAAAGATCAAAGGATCTTCTTGAGAT
CCTTTTTTTCTGCGCGTAATCTGCTGCTTGCAAACAAAAAAACCACCGCTACCAGCGGTGGTTTGTTTGC
CGGATCAAGAGCTACCAACTCTTTTTCCGAAGGTAACTGGCTTCAGCAGAGCGCAGATACCAAATACTGT
CCTTCTAGTGTAGCCGTAGTTAGGCCACCACTTCAAGAACTCTGTAGCACCGCCTACATACCTCGCTCTG
CTAATCCTGTTACCAGTGGCTGCTGCCAGTGGCGATAAGTCGTGTCTTACCGGGTTGGACTCAAGACGAT
AGTTACCGGATAAGGCGCAGCGGTCGGGCTGAACGGGGGGTTCGTGCACACAGCCCAGCTTGGAGCGAAC
GACCTACACCGAACTGAGATACCTACAGCGTGAGCATTGAGAAAGCGCCACGCTTCCCGAAGGGAGAAAG
GCGGACAGGTATCCGGTAAGCGGCAGGGTCGGAACAGGAGAGCGCACGAGGGAGCTTCCAGGGGGAAACG
CCTGGTATCTTTATAGTCCTGTCGGGTTTCGCCACCTCTGACTTGAGCGTCGATTTTTGTGATGCTCGTC
AGGGGGGCGGAGCCTATGGAAAAACGCCAGCAACGCGGCCTTTTTACGGTTCCTGGCCTTTTGCTGGCCT
TTTGCTCACATGTTCTTTCCTGCGTTATCCCCTGATTCTGTGGATAACCGTATTACCGCCTTTGAGTGAG
CTGATACCGCTCGCCGCAGCCGAACGACCGAGCGCAGCGAGTCAGTGAGCGAGGAAGCGGAAGAGCGCCC
AATACGCAAACCGCCTCTCCCCGCGCGTTGGCCGATTCATTAATGCAGCTGGCACGACAGGTTTCCCGAC
TGGAAAGCGGGCAGTGAGCGCAACGCAATTAATGTGAGTTAGCTCACTCATTAGGCACCCCAGGCTTTAC
ACTTTATGCTTCCGGCTCGTATGTTGTGTGGAATTGTGAGCGGATAACAATTTCACACAGGAAACAGCTA
TGACCATGATTACGCCAAGCTGTAAGTTTAAACATGATCTTACTAACTAACTATTCTCATTTAAATTTTC
AGAGCTTAAAAATGGCTGAAATCACTCACAACGATGGATACGCTAACAACTTGGAAATGAAAT
Features (pLannotate 1.2.2; 11 found; start..end, strand, type, name):
      1..35      -  misc_feature   MCS (fragment): pUC18/19 multiple cloning site
   1311..1406    +  CDS            aex-5 (fragment): AEX5_CAEEL - Also known as kpc-3 From Caenorhabditis elegans.
   1534..1569    +  CDS            rop (fragment): Rop protein, which maintains plasmids at low copy number; rop
   1671..1770    +  misc_feature   bom (fragment): basis of mobility region from pBR322
   1868..1972    +  promoter       AmpR promoter: bla
   1973..2833    +  CDS            AmpR: β-lactamase; bla; confers resistance to ampicillin, carbenicillin, and related antibiotics
   3004..3592    +  rep_origin     ori: high-copy-number ColE1/pMB1/pBR322/pUC origin of replication
   3775..3867    +  CDS            lacI (fragment): lac repressor; lacI; The lac repressor binds to the lac operator to inhibit transcription in E. coli. This inhibition can be relieved by adding lactose or isopropyl-β-D-thiogalactopyranoside (IPTG).
   3880..3901    +  protein_bind   CAP binding site: CAP binding activates transcription in the presence of cAMP. E. coli catabolite activator protein
   3916..3946    +  promoter       lac promoter: promoter for the E. coli lac operon
   3954..3970    +  protein_bind   lac operator: The lac repressor binds to the lac operator to inhibit transcription in E. coli. This inhibition can be relieved by adding lactose or isopropyl-β-D-thiogalactopyranoside (IPTG). lac repressor encoded by lacI
