>Addgene plasmid #110926 | KG#45 | addgene full sequence | sequence record 212564 | Addgene NGS Result
TCCCCGCGCGTTGGCCGATTCATTAATGCAGCTGGCACGACAGGTTTCCCGACTGGAAAGCGGGCAGTGA
GCGCAACGCAATTAATGTGAGTTAGCTCACTCATTAGGCACCCCAGGCTTTACACTTTATGCTTCCGGCT
CGTATGTTGTGTGGAATTGTGAGCGGATAACAATTTCACACAGGAAACAGCTATGACCATGATTACGCCA
AGCTGTAAGTTTAAACATGATCTTACTAACTAACTATTCTCATTTAAATTTTCAGAGCTTAAAAATGGCT
GAAATCACTCACAACGATGGATACGCTAACAACTTGGAAATGAAATAAGCTTGCATGCCTGCAGGTCGAC
TCTAGAGGATCAAGAGCATTTGAATCAGAATATGGAGAACGGAGCATGAGCATTTTCGAAGTTTTTTAGA
TGCACTAGAACAAAGCGTGTTGGCTTCCTCTGAGCCCGCTTTCCTTATATACCCGCATTCTGCAGCCTTA
CAGAATGTTCTAGAAGGTCCTAGATGCATTCGTTTGAAAATACTCCCGGTGGGTGCAAAGAGACGCAGAC
GGAAAATGTATCTGGGTCTCTTTAATGTGTACACTACTTTTCCATGTACCGAATGTGAGTCGCCCTCCTT
TTGCAACAAGCAGCTCGAATGTTCTAGAAAAAGGTGGAAAATAGTATAAATACCGTTGAAAATAAATACC
GAACAACATTTGCTCTAATTGTGAAATTAGAAATCTTCAAACTATAATCATCTCACTGGATCCCCGGGAT
TGGCCAAAGGACCCAAAGGTATGTTTCGAATGATACTAACATAACATAGAACATTTTCAGGAGGACCCTT
GGCTAGCGTCGACGGTACCGGTCAGATATCACTCGAGGAGCTCCCGAGATCTTCAGCGCTCAGCATTCGT
AGAATTGTAAGTTTAAACTTTCTCATACTAACTAACGCGCTCTATTTAAATTTTCAGAATTCCAACTGAG
CGCCGGTCGCTACCATTACCAACTTGTCTGGTGTCAAAAATAATAGGGGCCGCTGTCATCAGAGTAAGTT
TAAACTGAGTTCTACTAACTAACGAGTAATATTTAAATTTTCAGCATCTCGCGCCCGTGCCTCTGACTTC
TAAGTCCAATTACTCTTCAACATCCCTACATGCTCTTTCTCCCTGTGCTCCCACCCCCTATTTTTGTTAT
TATCAAAAAACTTCTCTTAATTTCTTTGTTTTTTAGCTTCTTTTAAGTCACCTCTAACAATGAAATTGTG
TAGATTCAAAAATAGAATTAATTCGTAATAAAAAGTCGAAAAAAATTGTGCTCCCTCCCCCCATTAATAA
TAATTCTATCCCAAAATCTACACAATGTTCTGTGTACACTTCTTATGTTTTTTACTTCTGATAAATTTTT
TTGAAACATCATAGAAAAAACCGCACACAAAATACCTTATCATATGTTACGTTTCAGTTTATGACCGCAA
TTTTTATTTCTTCGCACGTCTGGGCCTCTCATGACGTCAAATCATGCTCATCGTGAAAAAGTTTTGGAGT
ATTTTTGGAATTTTTCAATCAAGTGAAAGTTTATGAAATTAATTTTCCTGCTTTTGCTTTTTGGGGTTTC
CCCTATTGTTTGTCAAGATTTCGAGGACGGCGTTTTTCTTGCTAAAATCACAAGTATTGATGAGCACGAT
GCAAGAAAGATCGGAAGAAGGTTTGGGTTTGAGGCTCAGTGGAAGGTGAGTAGAAGTTGATAATTTGAAA
GTGGAGTAGTGTCTATGGGGTTTTTGCCTTAAATGACAGAATACATTCCCAATATACCAAACATAACTGT
TTCCTACTAGTCGGCCGTACGGGCCCTTTCGTCTCGCGCGTTTCGGTGATGACGGTGAAAACCTCTGACA
CATGCAGCTCCCGGAGACGGTCACAGCTTGTCTGTAAGCGGATGCCGGGAGCAGACAAGCCCGTCAGGGC
GCGTCAGCGGGTGTTGGCGGGTGTCGGGGCTGGCTTAACTATGCGGCATCAGAGCAGATTGTACTGAGAG
TGCACCATATGCGGTGTGAAATACCGCACAGATGCGTAAGGAGAAAATACCGCATCAGGCGGCCTTAAGG
GCCTCGTGATACGCCTATTTTTATAGGTTAATGTCATGATAATAATGGTTTCTTAGACGTCAGGTGGCAC
TTTTCGGGGAAATGTGCGCGGAACCCCTATTTGTTTATTTTTCTAAATACATTCAAATATGTATCCGCTC
ATGAGACAATAACCCTGATAAATGCTTCAATAATATTGAAAAAGGAAGAGTATGAGTATTCAACATTTCC
GTGTCGCCCTTATTCCCTTTTTTGCGGCATTTTGCCTTCCTGTTTTTGCTCACCCAGAAACGCTGGTGAA
AGTAAAAGATGCTGAAGATCAGTTGGGTGCACGAGTGGGTTACATCGAACTGGATCTCAACAGCGGTAAG
ATCCTTGAGAGTTTTCGCCCCGAAGAACGTTTTCCAATGATGAGCACTTTTAAAGTTCTGCTATGTGGCG
CGGTATTATCCCGTATTGACGCCGGGCAAGAGCAACTCGGTCGCCGCATACACTATTCTCAGAATGACTT
GGTTGAGTACTCACCAGTCACAGAAAAGCATCTTACGGATGGCATGACAGTAAGAGAATTATGCAGTGCT
GCCATAACCATGAGTGATAACACTGCGGCCAACTTACTTCTGACAACGATCGGAGGACCGAAGGAGCTAA
CCGCTTTTTTGCACAACATGGGGGATCATGTAACTCGCCTTGATCGTTGGGAACCGGAGCTGAATGAAGC
CATACCAAACGACGAGCGTGACACCACGATGCCTGTAGCAATGGCAACAACGTTGCGCAAACTATTAACT
GGCGAACTACTTACTCTAGCTTCCCGGCAACAATTAATAGACTGGATGGAGGCGGATAAAGTTGCAGGAC
CACTTCTGCGCTCGGCCCTTCCGGCTGGCTGGTTTATTGCTGATAAATCTGGAGCCGGTGAGCGTGGGTC
TCGCGGTATCATTGCAGCACTGGGGCCAGATGGTAAGCCCTCCCGTATCGTAGTTATCTACACGACGGGG
AGTCAGGCAACTATGGATGAACGAAATAGACAGATCGCTGAGATAGGTGCCTCACTGATTAAGCATTGGT
AACTGTCAGACCAAGTTTACTCATATATACTTTAGATTGATTTAAAACTTCATTTTTAATTTAAAAGGAT
CTAGGTGAAGATCCTTTTTGATAATCTCATGACCAAAATCCCTTAACGTGAGTTTTCGTTCCACTGAGCG
TCAGACCCCGTAGAAAAGATCAAAGGATCTTCTTGAGATCCTTTTTTTCTGCGCGTAATCTGCTGCTTGC
AAACAAAAAAACCACCGCTACCAGCGGTGGTTTGTTTGCCGGATCAAGAGCTACCAACTCTTTTTCCGAA
GGTAACTGGCTTCAGCAGAGCGCAGATACCAAATACTGTTCTTCTAGTGTAGCCGTAGTTAGGCCACCAC
TTCAAGAACTCTGTAGCACCGCCTACATACCTCGCTCTGCTAATCCTGTTACCAGTGGCTGCTGCCAGTG
GCGATAAGTCGTGTCTTACCGGGTTGGACTCAAGACGATAGTTACCGGATAAGGCGCAGCGGTCGGGCTG
AACGGGGGGTTCGTGCACACAGCCCAGCTTGGAGCGAACGACCTACACCGAACTGAGATACCTACAGCGT
GAGCTATGAGAAAGCGCCACGCTTCCCGAAGGGAGAAAGGCGGACAGGTATCCGGTAAGCGGCAGGGTCG
GAACAGGAGAGCGCACGAGGGAGCTTCCAGGGGGAAACGCCTGGTATCTTTATAGTCCTGTCGGGTTTCG
CCACCTCTGACTTGAGCGTCGATTTTTGTGATGCTCGTCAGGGGGGCGGAGCCTATGGAAAAACGCCAGC
AACGCGGCCTTTTTACGGTTCCTGGCCTTTTGCTGGCCTTTTGCTCACATGTTCTTTCCTGCGTTATCCC
CTGATTCTGTGGATAACCGTATTACCGCCTTTGAGTGAGCTGATACCGCTCGCCGCAGCCGAACGACCGA
GCGCAGCGAGTCAGTGAGCGAGGAAGCGGAAGAGCGCCCAATACGCAAACCGCCTC
Features (pLannotate 1.2.2; 11 found; start..end, strand, type, name):
     83..104     +  protein_bind   CAP binding site: CAP binding activates transcription in the presence of cAMP. E. coli catabolite activator protein
    119..149     +  promoter       lac promoter: promoter for the E. coli lac operon
    157..173     +  protein_bind   lac operator: The lac repressor binds to the lac operator to inhibit transcription in E. coli. This inhibition can be relieved by adding lactose or isopropyl-β-D-thiogalactopyranoside (IPTG). lac repressor encoded by lacI
    327..361     -  misc_feature   MCS (fragment): pUC18/19 multiple cloning site
   1573..1725    +  CDS            aex-5 (fragment): AEX5_CAEEL - Also known as kpc-3 From Caenorhabditis elegans.
   1853..1888    +  CDS            rop (fragment): Rop protein, which maintains plasmids at low copy number; rop
   1990..2089    +  misc_feature   bom (fragment): basis of mobility region from pBR322
   2187..2291    +  promoter       AmpR promoter: bla
   2292..3152    +  CDS            AmpR: β-lactamase; bla; confers resistance to ampicillin, carbenicillin, and related antibiotics
   3323..3911    +  rep_origin     ori: high-copy-number ColE1/pMB1/pBR322/pUC origin of replication
   4094..70      +  CDS            lacI (fragment) (across the origin): lac repressor; lacI; The lac repressor binds to the lac operator to inhibit transcription in E. coli. This inhibition can be relieved by adding lactose or isopropyl-β-D-thiogalactopyranoside (IPTG).
