[The description below was written by a language model from this plasmid's Addgene catalogue record and pLannotate feature annotations shown in this document.]
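Description:
KG#45 is an empty expression vector for Caenorhabditis elegans transgenesis, built on a high-copy pUC-type backbone of about 4.1 kb. Although catalogued as a bacterial expression vector, it is only propagated in E. coli, where it relies on the ColE1/pUC origin of replication and the β-lactamase gene for ampicillin selection. The annotated lac promoter/operator, CAP site, and fragments of lacI, rop and bom are backbone remnants with no role in the worm expression cassette.

The functional payload consists of two C. elegans regulatory elements flanking a multiple cloning site: a ~425 bp hsp-16-2 heat shock promoter upstream and a ~940 bp unc-54 3' control region downstream, which supplies the 3' UTR and transcript-processing signals. A coding sequence inserted at the unique sites (Nhe I, Kpn I, Age I, Eco RV, Xho I, Sac I, Bgl II) is therefore expressed inducibly after heat shock in most or all tissues, including the nervous system. According to the depositor, the plasmid was derived from a Fire Lab vector by swapping its myo-3 promoter for the hsp16-2 promoter as a Hind III/Bam HI fragment. The depositor also notes that the unc-54 3' fragment can be exchanged for a like-digested fragment carrying GFP, YFP or CFP plus the unc-54 3' region to create C-terminal fluorescent fusions, or that a fluorescent protein can be added at either terminus by assembly cloning.

The two automated feature tables (depositor sequence and sequencing result, differing by a few bases in length) annotate only the backbone. Neither labels the heat shock promoter or the unc-54 region. The short aex-5 match lies roughly where the unc-54 3' region would be expected, but the record does not explain it.
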