Addgene plasmid #110926: KG#45
Purpose: Vector for expressing proteins in most or all tissues, including nervous system, under control of the inducible heat shock promoter in C. elegans
Depositing lab: Kenneth Miller. Depositing organization: Oklahoma Medical Research Foundation. Publication: Convergent, RIC-8-dependent Galpha signaling pathways in the Caenorhabditis elegans synaptic signaling network. Reynolds NK, Schade MA, Miller KG. Genetics. 2005 Feb;169(2):651-70. doi: 10.1534/genetics.104.031286. Epub 2004 Oct 16. PubMed 15489511.
Backbone
  Vector backbone: pUC
  Backbone size w/o insert (bp): 2632
  Total vector size (bp): 4123
  Vector type: Bacterial Expression
Growth in bacteria
  Bacterial resistance: Ampicillin, 100 μg/mL
  Growth temperature: 37°C
  Growth strain: DH5alpha
  Copy number: High Copy
Gene/Insert 1
  Gene/Insert name: hsp-16-2 promoter
  Species: C. elegans (nematode)
  Insert size (bp): 425
  Cloning method: Unknown
  Sequencing primers: 5′ Unknown
Gene/Insert 2
  Gene/Insert name: unc-54 3' control region
  Species: C. elegans (nematode)
  Insert size (bp): 940
  Cloning method: Unknown
  Sequencing primers: 5′ Unknown
Terms and licenses: Academic/Nonprofit Terms; Industry Terms: Not Available to Industry
Depositor comments: Unique sites in multi-cloning site: Nhe I/ Kpn I/ Age I/ Eco RV/ Xho I/ Sac I/ Bgl II We used Hind III/ Bam HI to cut out the 2410 bp myo-3 promoter from pPD96.52 (Fire Lab plasmid), leaving the 3684 bp vector fragment. To this vector fragment, we ligated the ~430 bp hsp16-2 promoter Hind III/ Bam HI fragment cut from pPD49.78 (Fire Lab plasmid). Note: this vector can be converted to a vector that fuses GFP, YFP, or CFP onto the C-terminus of the protein as follows: Remove the ~1000 bp (Kpn I or Age I) + (Spe I or BsiW I [expensive, 55 C cutter with 50% activity at 37 C; heat inactivate 80 C] or Apa I) fragment containing the unc-54 3’ control region from this plasmid and replace it with the ~1800 bp like-digested fragment containing 3-intron S65C GFP (see pPD94.81 in Fire Lab plasmids), YFP (see pPD136.64 in Fire Lab plasmids) or CFP (see pPD136.61 in Fire Lab plasmids) + the unc-54 3’ UTR and control region. Note if Spe I is used to cut these Fire Lab vectors, you get 3 bands: 1100, 1800, and 4000 (total size 6.9 Kb). The 1800 bp band is the XFP-containing band. For C-terminal fusions, remember to leave the stop codon off of the upstream protein. For the above-mentioned Fire Lab vectors, the reading frame for the downstream XFP relative to the Kpn I and Age I sites is as follows (triplets are the reading frame codons): Kpn I G GTA CCG GT Age I Alternatively, use Gibson Assembly/ NEBuilder to insert any genetically encoded fluorescent protein at the N- or C-terminus of your protein.
How to cite: KG#45 was a gift from Kenneth Miller (Addgene plasmid # 110926 ; http://n2t.net/addgene:110926 ; RRID:Addgene_110926)
